LOCUS       Exported 6381 bp ds-DNA circular SYN 12-MAY-2021
DEFINITION  ManII reporter only (no hook) (RUSH system).
ACCESSION   .
VERSION     .
KEYWORDS    ManII-SBP-mCherry_puromycin
SOURCE      synthetic DNA construct
  ORGANISM  synthetic DNA construct
REFERENCE   1 (bases 1 to 6381)
  AUTHORS   Boncompain G, Divoux S, Gareil N, de Forges H, Lescure A, Latreche
            L, Mercanti V, Jollivet F, Raposo G, Perez F
  TITLE     Synchronization of secretory protein traffic in populations of
            cells.
  JOURNAL   Nat Methods. 2012 Mar 11;9(5):493-8. doi: 10.1038/nmeth.1928.
  PUBMED    22406856
REFERENCE   2 (bases 1 to 6381)
  AUTHORS   .
  TITLE     Direct Submission
  JOURNAL   Exported May 12, 2021 from SnapGene Server 1.1.58
            http://www.snapgene.com
FEATURES             Location/Qualifiers
     source          1..6381
                     /organism="synthetic DNA construct"
                     /mol_type="other DNA"
     primer_bind     complement(44..63)
                     /label=pRS-marker
                     /note="pRS vectors, use to sequence yeast selectable
                     marker"
     enhancer        235..614
                     /label=CMV enhancer
                     /note="human cytomegalovirus immediate early enhancer"
     promoter        615..818
                     /label=CMV promoter
                     /note="human cytomegalovirus (CMV) immediate early
                     promoter"
     primer_bind     769..789
                     /label=CMV-F
                     /note="Human CMV immediate early promoter, forward primer"
     primer_bind     863..882
                     /label=T7
                     /note="T7 promoter, forward primer"
     promoter        863..881
                     /label=T7 promoter
                     /note="promoter for bacteriophage T7 RNA polymerase"
     CDS             1320..1433
                     /codon_start=1
                     /product="streptavidin-binding peptide"
                     /label=SBP
                     /note="selected from a peptide library; binds streptavidin
                     with nanomolar affinity (Keefe et al., 2001)"
                     /translation="MDEKTTGWRGGHVVEGLAGELEQLRARLEHHPQGQREP"
     CDS             1443..2150
                     /codon_start=1
                     /product="monomeric derivative of DsRed fluorescent protein
                     (Shaner et al., 2004)"
                     /label=mCherry
                     /note="mammalian codon-optimized"
                     /translation="MVSKGEEDNMAIIKEFMRFKVHMEGSVNGHEFEIEGEGEGRPYEG
                     TQTAKLKVTKGGPLPFAWDILSPQFMYGSKAYVKHPADIPDYLKLSFPEGFKWERVMNF
                     EDGGVVTVTQDSSLQDGEFIYKVKLRGTNFPSDGPVMQKKTMGWEASSERMYPEDGALK
                     GEIKQRLKLKDGGHYDAEVKTTYKAKKPVQLPGAYNVNIKLDITSHNEDYTIVEQYERA
                     EGRHSTGGMDELYK"
     primer_bind     complement(1588..1606)
                     /label=mCherry-R
                     /note="mCherry, reverse primer"
     primer_bind     1856..1875
                     /label=mCherry-F
                     /note="mCherry, forward primer"
     intron          2260..2489
                     /label=chimeric intron
                     /note="chimera between introns from adenovirus and
                     immunoglobulin heavy chain genes"
     primer_bind     2472..2491
                     /label=pMT2-F
                     /note="Synthetic intron, forward primer"
     misc_feature    2562..3135
                     /label=IRES
                     /note="internal ribosome entry site (IRES) of the
                     encephalomyocarditis virus (EMCV)"
     primer_bind     complement(2729..2746)
                     /label=IRES reverse
                     /note="IRES internal ribosome entry site, reverse primer.
                     Also called pCDH-rev"
     primer_bind     2956..2975
                     /label=IRES-F
                     /note="IRES internal ribosome entry site, forward primer"
     CDS             3168..3767
                     /codon_start=1
                     /gene="pac from Streptomyces alboniger"
                     /product="puromycin N-acetyltransferase"
                     /label=PuroR
                     /note="confers resistance to puromycin"
                     /translation="MTEYKPTVRLATRDDVPRAVRTLAAAFADYPATRHTVDPDRHIER
                     VTELQELFLTRVGLDIGKVWVADDGAAVAVWTTPESVEAGAVFAEIGPRMAELSGSRLA
                     AQQQMEGLLAPHRPKEPAWFLATVGVSPDHQGKGLGSAVVLPGVEAAERAGVPAFLETS
                     APRNLPFYERLGFTVTADVEVPEGPRTWCMTRKPGA"
     primer_bind     complement(3168..3187)
                     /label=Puro-R
                     /note="Puromycin resistance gene, reverse primer. Also
                     called puro-variant-R"
     primer_bind     3664..3684
                     /label=Puro-F
                     /note="Puromycin resistance gene, forward primer"
     polyA_signal    4001..4122
                     /label=SV40 poly(A) signal
                     /note="SV40 polyadenylation signal"
     primer_bind     complement(4038..4057)
                     /label=SV40pA-R
                     /note="SV40 polyA, reverse primer"
     primer_bind     complement(4224..4240)
                     /label=M13 rev
                     /note="common sequencing primer, one of multiple similar
                     variants"
     primer_bind     complement(4224..4240)
                     /label=M13 Reverse
                     /note="In lacZ gene. Also called M13-rev"
     primer_bind     complement(4237..4259)
                     /label=M13/pUC Reverse
                     /note="In lacZ gene"
     protein_bind    4248..4264
                     /label=lac operator
                     /bound_moiety="lac repressor encoded by lacI"
                     /note="The lac repressor binds to the lac operator to
                     inhibit transcription in E. coli. This inhibition can be
                     relieved by adding lactose or
                     isopropyl-beta-D-thiogalactopyranoside (IPTG)."
     promoter        complement(4272..4302)
                     /label=lac promoter
                     /note="promoter for the E. coli lac operon"
     protein_bind    4317..4338
                     /label=CAP binding site
                     /bound_moiety="E. coli catabolite activator protein"
                     /note="CAP binding activates transcription in the presence
                     of cAMP."
     primer_bind     complement(4455..4472)
                     /label=L4440
                     /note="L4440 vector, forward primer"
     rep_origin      complement(4626..5214)
                     /direction=LEFT
                     /label=ori
                     /note="high-copy-number ColE1/pMB1/pBR322/pUC origin of
                     replication"
     primer_bind     complement(4706..4725)
                     /label=pBR322ori-F
                     /note="pBR322 origin, forward primer"
     CDS             complement(5385..6245)
                     /codon_start=1
                     /gene="bla"
                     /product="beta-lactamase"
                     /label=AmpR
                     /note="confers resistance to ampicillin, carbenicillin, and
                     related antibiotics"
                     /translation="MSIQHFRVALIPFFAAFCLPVFAHPETLVKVKDAEDQLGARVGYI
                     ELDLNSGKILESFRPEERFPMMSTFKVLLCGAVLSRIDAGQEQLGRRIHYSQNDLVEYS
                     PVTEKHLTDGMTVRELCSAAITMSDNTAANLLLTTIGGPKELTAFLHNMGDHVTRLDRW
                     EPELNEAIPNDERDTTMPVAMATTLRKLLTGELLTLASRQQLIDWMEADKVAGPLLRSA
                     LPAGWFIADKSGAGERGSRGIIAALGPDGKPSRIVVIYTTGSQATMDERNRQIAEIGAS
                     LIKHW"
     primer_bind     6008..6027
                     /label=Amp-R
                     /note="Ampicillin resistance gene, reverse primer"
     promoter        complement(6246..6350)
                     /gene="bla"
                     /label=AmpR promoter
ORIGIN
        1 gacggatcgg gagatctccc gatcccctat ggtcgactct cagtacaatc tgctctgatg
       61 ccgcatagtt aagccagtat ctgctccctg cttgtgtgtt ggaggtcgct gagtagtgcg
      121 cgagcaaaat ttaagctaca acaaggcaag gcttgaccga caattgcatg aagaatctgc
      181 ttagggttag gcgttttgcg ctgcttcgcg atgtacgggc cagatatacg cgttgacatt
      241 gattattgac tagttattaa tagtaatcaa ttacggggtc attagttcat agcccatata
      301 tggagttccg cgttacataa cttacggtaa atggcccgcc tggctgaccg cccaacgacc
      361 cccgcccatt gacgtcaata atgacgtatg ttcccatagt aacgccaata gggactttcc
      421 attgacgtca atgggtggac tatttacggt aaactgccca cttggcagta catcaagtgt
      481 atcatatgcc aagtacgccc cctattgacg tcaatgacgg taaatggccc gcctggcatt
      541 atgcccagta catgacctta tgggactttc ctacttggca gtacatctac gtattagtca
      601 tcgctattac catggtgatg cggttttggc agtacatcaa tgggcgtgga tagcggtttg
      661 actcacgggg atttccaagt ctccacccca ttgacgtcaa tgggagtttg ttttggcacc
      721 aaaatcaacg ggactttcca aaatgtcgta acaactccgc cccattgacg caaatgggcg
      781 gtaggcgtgt acggtgggag gtctatataa gcagagctct ctggctaact agagaaccca
      841 ctgcttactg gcttatcgaa attaatacga ctcactatag ggagacccaa gcttggtacc
      901 gagctcggat cgatatctgc ggcctagcta gcgggaggcg cgccatgaag ttaagtcgcc
      961 agttcaccgt gtttggcagc gcgatcttct gcgtcgtaat cttctcactc tacctgatgc
     1021 tggacagggg tcacttggac taccctcggg gcccgcgcca ggagggctcc tttccgcagg
     1081 gccagctttc aatattgcaa gaaaagattg accatttgga gcgtttgctc gctgagaaca
     1141 acgagattat ctcaaatatc agagactcag tcatcaacct gagcgagtct gtggaggacg
     1201 gcccgcgggg gtcaccaggc aacgccagcc aaggctccat ccacctccac tcgccacagt
     1261 tggccctgca ggctgacccc agagactgtt tggatcccac cggtcgccac cggaattcca
     1321 tggacgagaa gaccactggt tggcgaggtg gacacgttgt tgaaggactg gctggggaac
     1381 ttgaacaact tcgtgcacga ctggagcatc acccacaagg tcaacgtgaa ccacctgcag
     1441 gtatggtgag caagggcgag gaggataaca tggccatcat caaggagttc atgcgcttca
     1501 aggtgcacat ggagggctcc gtgaacggcc acgagttcga gatcgagggc gagggcgagg
     1561 gccgccccta cgagggcacc cagaccgcca agctgaaggt gaccaagggt ggccccctgc
     1621 ccttcgcctg ggacatcctg tcccctcagt tcatgtacgg ctccaaggcc tacgtgaagc
     1681 accccgccga catccccgac tacttgaagc tgtccttccc cgagggcttc aagtgggagc
     1741 gcgtgatgaa cttcgaggac ggcggcgtgg tgaccgtgac ccaggactcc tccctacagg
     1801 acggcgagtt catctacaag gtgaagctgc gcggcaccaa cttcccctcc gacggccccg
     1861 taatgcagaa gaagaccatg ggctgggagg cctcctccga gcggatgtac cccgaggacg
     1921 gcgccctgaa gggcgagatc aagcagaggc tgaagctgaa ggacggcggc cactacgacg
     1981 ctgaggtcaa gaccacctac aaggccaaga agcccgtgca gctgcccggc gcctacaacg
     2041 tcaacatcaa gttggacatc acctcccaca acgaggacta caccatcgtg gaacagtacg
     2101 aacgcgccga gggccgccac tccaccggcg gcatggacga gctgtacaag ggccggcctt
     2161 aaggcctcga gggccaatta attaaggatc cgcggccgca tagataactg atccagtgtg
     2221 ctggaattaa ttcgctgtct gcgagggcca gctgttgggg tgagtactcc ctctcaaaag
     2281 cgggcatgac ttctgcgcta agattgtcag tttccaaaaa cgaggaggat ttgatattca
     2341 cctggcccgc ggtgatgcct ttgagggtgg ccgcgtccat ctggtcagaa aagacaatct
     2401 ttttgttgtc aagcttgagg tgtggcaggc ttgagatctg gccatacact tgagtgacaa
     2461 tgacatccac tttgcctttc tctccacagg tgtccactcc caggtccaac tgcaggtcga
     2521 gcatgcatct agggcggcca attccgcccc tctccccccc ccccctctcc ctcccccccc
     2581 cctaacgtta ctggccgaag ccgcttggaa taaggccggt gtgcgtttgt ctatatgtga
     2641 ttttccacca tattgccgtc ttttggcaat gtgagggccc ggaaacctgg ccctgtcttc
     2701 ttgacgagca ttcctagggg tctttcccct ctcgccaaag gaatgcaagg tctgttgaat
     2761 gtcgtgaagg aagcagttcc tctggaagct tcttgaagac aaacaacgtc tgtagcgacc
     2821 ctttgcaggc agcggaaccc cccacctggc gacaggtgcc tctgcggcca aaagccacgt
     2881 gtataagata cacctgcaaa ggcggcacaa ccccagtgcc acgttgtgag ttggatagtt
     2941 gtggaaagag tcaaatggct ctcctcaagc gtattcaaca aggggctgaa ggatgcccag
     3001 aaggtacccc attgtatggg atctgatctg gggcctcggt gcacatgctt tacatgtgtt
     3061 tagtcgaggt taaaaaaacg tctaggcccc ccgaaccacg gggacgtggt tttcctttga
     3121 aaaacacgat gataagcttg ccacaaccca caaggagacg accttccatg accgagtaca
     3181 agcccacggt gcgcctcgcc acccgcgacg acgtcccccg ggccgtacgc accctcgccg
     3241 ccgcgttcgc cgactacccc gccacgcgcc acaccgtcga cccggaccgc cacatcgagc
     3301 gggtcaccga gctgcaagaa ctcttcctca cgcgcgtcgg gctcgacatc ggcaaggtgt
     3361 gggtcgcgga cgacggcgcc gcggtggcgg tctggaccac gccggagagc gtcgaagcgg
     3421 gggcggtgtt cgccgagatc ggcccgcgca tggccgagtt gagcggttcc cggctggccg
     3481 cgcagcaaca gatggaaggc ctcctggcgc cgcaccggcc caaggagccc gcgtggttcc
     3541 tggccaccgt cggcgtctcg cccgaccacc agggcaaggg tctgggcagc gccgtcgtgc
     3601 tccccggagt ggaggcggcc gagcgcgccg gggtgcccgc cttcctggag acctccgcgc
     3661 cccgcaacct ccccttctac gagcggctcg gcttcaccgt caccgccgac gtcgaggtgc
     3721 ccgaaggacc gcgcacctgg tgcatgaccc gcaagcccgg tgcctgacgc ccgccccacg
     3781 acccgcagcg cccgaccgaa aggagcgcac gaccccatgg ctccgaccga agccacccgg
     3841 ggcggccccg ccgaccccgc acccgccccc gaggcccacc gactctagat aactgatcat
     3901 aatcagccat accacatttg tagaggtttt acttgcttta aaaaacctcc cacacctccc
     3961 cctgaacctg aaacataaaa tgaatgcaat tgttgttgtt aacttgttta ttgcagctta
     4021 taatggttac aaataaagca atagcatcac aaatttcaca aataaagcat ttttttcact
     4081 gcattctagt tgtggtttgt ccaaactcat caatgtatct taacgcgtcg agtgcattct
     4141 agttgtggtt tgtccaaact catcaatgta tcttatcatg tctgtatacc gtcgacctct
     4201 agctagagct tggcgtaatc atggtcatag ctgtttcctg tgtgaaattg ttatccgctc
     4261 acaattccac acaacatacg agccggaagc ataaagtgta aagcctgggg tgcctaatga
     4321 gtgagctaac tcacattaat tgcgttgcgc tcactgcccg ctttccagtc gggaaacctg
     4381 tcgtgccagc tgcattaatg aatcggccaa cgcgcgggga gaggcggttt gcgtattggg
     4441 cgctcttccg cttcctcgct cactgactcg ctgcgctcgg tcgttcggct gcggcgagcg
     4501 gtatcagctc actcaaaggc ggtaatacgg ttatccacag aatcagggga taacgcagga
     4561 aagaacatgt gagcaaaagg ccagcaaaag gccaggaacc gtaaaaaggc cgcgttgctg
     4621 gcgtttttcc ataggctccg cccccctgac gagcatcaca aaaatcgacg ctcaagtcag
     4681 aggtggcgaa acccgacagg actataaaga taccaggcgt ttccccctgg aagctccctc
     4741 gtgcgctctc ctgttccgac cctgccgctt accggatacc tgtccgcctt tctcccttcg
     4801 ggaagcgtgg cgctttctca atgctcacgc tgtaggtatc tcagttcggt gtaggtcgtt
     4861 cgctccaagc tgggctgtgt gcacgaaccc cccgttcagc ccgaccgctg cgccttatcc
     4921 ggtaactatc gtcttgagtc caacccggta agacacgact tatcgccact ggcagcagcc
     4981 actggtaaca ggattagcag agcgaggtat gtaggcggtg ctacagagtt cttgaagtgg
     5041 tggcctaact acggctacac tagaaggaca gtatttggta tctgcgctct gctgaagcca
     5101 gttaccttcg gaaaaagagt tggtagctct tgatccggca aacaaaccac cgctggtagc
     5161 ggtggttttt ttgtttgcaa gcagcagatt acgcgcagaa aaaaaggatc tcaagaagat
     5221 cctttgatct tttctacggg gtctgacgct cagtggaacg aaaactcacg ttaagggatt
     5281 ttggtcatga gattatcaaa aaggatcttc acctagatcc ttttaaatta aaaatgaagt
     5341 tttaaatcaa tctaaagtat atatgagtaa acttggtctg acagttacca atgcttaatc
     5401 agtgaggcac ctatctcagc gatctgtcta tttcgttcat ccatagttgc ctgactcccc
     5461 gtcgtgtaga taactacgat acgggagggc ttaccatctg gccccagtgc tgcaatgata
     5521 ccgcgagacc cacgctcacc ggctccagat ttatcagcaa taaaccagcc agccggaagg
     5581 gccgagcgca gaagtggtcc tgcaacttta tccgcctcca tccagtctat taattgttgc
     5641 cgggaagcta gagtaagtag ttcgccagtt aatagtttgc gcaacgttgt tgccattgct
     5701 acaggcatcg tggtgtcacg ctcgtcgttt ggtatggctt cattcagctc cggttcccaa
     5761 cgatcaaggc gagttacatg atcccccatg ttgtgcaaaa aagcggttag ctccttcggt
     5821 cctccgatcg ttgtcagaag taagttggcc gcagtgttat cactcatggt tatggcagca
     5881 ctgcataatt ctcttactgt catgccatcc gtaagatgct tttctgtgac tggtgagtac
     5941 tcaaccaagt cattctgaga atagtgtatg cggcgaccga gttgctcttg cccggcgtca
     6001 atacgggata ataccgcgcc acatagcaga actttaaaag tgctcatcat tggaaaacgt
     6061 tcttcggggc gaaaactctc aaggatctta ccgctgttga gatccagttc gatgtaaccc
     6121 actcgtgcac ccaactgatc ttcagcatct tttactttca ccagcgtttc tgggtgagca
     6181 aaaacaggaa ggcaaaatgc cgcaaaaaag ggaataaggg cgacacggaa atgttgaata
     6241 ctcatactct tcctttttca atattattga agcatttatc agggttattg tctcatgagc
     6301 ggatacatat ttgaatgtat ttagaaaaat aaacaaatag gggttccgcg cacatttccc
     6361 cgaaaagtgc cacctgacgt c
//
