[The description below was written by a language model from this plasmid's Addgene catalogue record and the feature table of its GenBank file.]
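Description:
ManII-SBP-mCherry_puromycin is a 6.4 kb mammalian expression plasmid built on the pIRESpuro3 backbone. It is propagated in E. coli through a high-copy ColE1/pUC-type origin with ampicillin selection (beta-lactamase under its own promoter). Expression in mammalian cells is driven by the human CMV immediate-early enhancer and promoter. A T7 promoter lies just downstream of CMV as a backbone element.

The insert encodes a truncated mouse mannosidase II (MAN2A1) comprising only amino acids 1 to 116, fused at its C terminus to the streptavidin-binding peptide (SBP) and then to mCherry. The feature table annotates SBP and mCherry but not the ManII fragment itself, which presumably occupies the unannotated stretch between the T7 promoter and SBP. The depositor notes that the tagging is luminal, so the SBP and fluorescent protein face the lumen of the secretory pathway. Downstream of the fusion are a chimeric intron, an EMCV IRES and the puromycin N-acetyltransferase gene, followed by an SV40 polyadenylation signal. The reporter and the resistance marker are therefore translated from a single bicistronic transcript, which ties puromycin resistance to reporter expression and helps in selecting stably expressing cells.

The plasmid belongs to the RUSH (retention using selective hooks) system for synchronizing secretory protein traffic. In that system, an SBP-tagged reporter is held in a donor compartment by a streptavidin-fused hook and released by adding biotin. This version carries the ManII reporter only, with no hook. It is therefore suited to use as a no-retention control or alongside a separately supplied hook, with mCherry fluorescence used to track the reporter.
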