Addgene plasmid #65261: ManII-SBP-mCherry_puromycin
Purpose: ManII reporter only (no hook) (RUSH system)
Depositing lab: Franck Perez. Depositing organization: Institut Curie. Publication: Synchronization of secretory protein traffic in populations of cells. Boncompain G, Divoux S, Gareil N, de Forges H, Lescure A, Latreche L, Mercanti V, Jollivet F, Raposo G, Perez F. Nat Methods. 2012 Mar 11;9(5):493-8. doi: 10.1038/nmeth.1928. PubMed 22406856.
Backbone
  Vector backbone: pIRESpuro3
  Backbone manufacturer: Clontech
  Vector type: Mammalian Expression
  Selectable markers: Puromycin
Growth in bacteria
  Bacterial resistance: Ampicillin, 100 μg/mL
  Growth temperature: 37°C
  Growth strain: DH5alpha
  Copy number: High Copy
Gene/Insert
  Gene/Insert name: truncated Mannosidae II (alt name: MAN2A1)
  Species: M. musculus (mouse)
  Mutation: contains only amino acids 1 to 116 of ManII
  Promoter: CMV
  Tag / fusion protein: Streptavidin Binding Protein (SBP) (C terminal on insert); mCherry (C terminal on insert)
  Cloning method: Unknown
  Sequencing primers: 5′ CMV Forward; 3′ mCherry-R
Terms and licenses: Academic/Nonprofit Terms; Industry Terms: Not Available to Industry
Depositor comments: luminal tagging
How to cite: ManII-SBP-mCherry_puromycin was a gift from Franck Perez (Addgene plasmid # 65261 ; http://n2t.net/addgene:65261 ; RRID:Addgene_65261)
