>Addgene plasmid #65261 | ManII-SBP-mCherry_puromycin | addgene partial sequence | sequence record 115729 | CMV-F 5'-CGCAAATGGGCGGTAGGCGTG-3'
GCAGAGCTCTCTGGCTAACTAGAGAACCCACTGCTTACTGGCTTATCGAAATTAATACGACTCACTATAG
GGAGACCCAAGCTTGGTACCGAGCTCGGATCGATATCTGCGGCCTAGCTAGCGGGAGGCGCGCCATGAAG
TTAAGTCGCCAGTTCACCGTGTTTGGCAGCGCGATCTTCTGCGTCGTAATCTTCTCACTCTACCTGATGC
TGGACAGGGGTCACTTGGACTACCCTCGGGGCCCGCGCCAGGAGGGCTCCTTTCCGCAGGGCCAGCTTTC
AATATTGCAAGAAAAGATTGACCATTTGGAGCGTTTGCTCGCTGAGAACAACGAGATTATCTCAAATATC
AGAGACTCAGTCATCAACCTGAGCGAGTCTGTGGAGGACGGCCCGCGGGGGTCACCAGGCAACGCCAGCC
AAGGCTCCATCCACCTCCACTCGCCACAGTTGGCCCTGCAGGCTGACCCCAGAGACTGTTTGGATCCCAC
CGGTCGCCACCGGAATTCCATGGACGAGAAGACCACTGGTTGGCGAGGTGGACACGTTGTTGAAGGACTG
GCTGGGGAACTTGAACAACTTCGTGCACGACTGGAGCATCACCCACAAGGTCAACGTGAACCACCTGCAG
GTATGGTGAGCAAGGGCGAGGAGGATAACATGGCCATCATCAAGGAGTTCATGCGCTTCAAGGTGCACAT
GGAGGGCTCCGTGAACGGCCACGAGTTCGAGATCGAGGGCGAGGGCGAGGGCCGCCCCTACGAGGGCACC
CAGACCGCCAAGCTGAAGGTGACCAA
