>Addgene plasmid #65261 | ManII-SBP-mCherry_puromycin | addgene partial sequence | sequence record 116665 | synth-int-R 5'-ggagtactcaccccaacagc-3'
AGCACACTGGATCAGTTATCTATGCGGCCGCGGATCCTTAATTAATTGGCCCTCGAGGCCTTAAGGCCGG
CCCTTGTACAGCTCGTCCATGCCGCCGGTGGAGTGGCGGCCCTCGGCGCGTTCGTACTGTTCCACGATGG
TGTAGTCCTCGTTGTGGGAGGTGATGTCCAACTTGATGTTGACGTTGTAGGCGCCGGGCAGCTGCACGGG
CTTCTTGGCCTTGTAGGTGGTCTTGACCTCAGCGTCGTAGTGGCCGCCGTCCTTCAGCTTCAGCCTCTGC
TTGATCTCGCCCTTCAGGGCGCCGTCCTCGGGGTACATCCGCTCGGAGGAGGCCTCCCAGCCCATGGTCT
TCTTCTGCATTACGGGGCCGTCGGAGGGGAAGTTGGTGCCGCGCAGCTTCACCTTGTAGATGAACTCGCC
GTCCTGTAGGGAGGAGTCCTGGGTCACGGTCACCACGCCGCCGTCCTCGAAGTTCATCACGCGCTCCCAC
TTGAAGCCCTCGGGGAAGGACAGCTTCAAGTAGTCGGGGATGTCGGCGGGGTGCTTCACGTAGGCCTTGG
AGCCGTACATGAACTGAGGGGACAGGATGTCCCAGGCGAAGGGCAGGGGGCCACCCTTGGTCACCTTCAG
CTTGGCGGTCTGGGTGCCCTCGTAGGGGCGGCCCTCGCCCTCGCCCTCGATCTCGAACTCGTGGCCGTTC
ACGGAGCCCTCCATGTGCACCTTGAAGCGCATGAACTCCTTGATGATGGCCATGTTATCCTCCTCG
